>Addgene plasmid #135012 | pU6-(BsaI)_CBh-Cas9-T2A-mCherry | depositor full sequence | sequence record 259492 | pU6-(BsaI)_CBh-Cas9-T2A-mCherry sequence 9285 bps
CCCCACGAGGGCCTATTTCCCATGATTCCTTCATATTTGCATATACGATACAAGGCTGTTAGAGAGATAA
TTGGAATTAATTTGACTGTAAACACAAAGATATTAGTACAAAATACGTGACGTAGAAAGTAATAATTTCT
TGGGTAGTTTGCAGTTTTAAAATTATGTTTTAAAATGGACTATCATATGCTTACCGTAACTTGAAAGTAT
TTCGATTTCTTGGCTTTATATATCTTGTGGAAAGGACGAAACACCGGAGACCTGTACAGGTCTCTGTTTT
AGAGCTAGAAATAGCAAGTTAAAATAAGGCTAGTCCGTTATCAACTTGAAAAAGTGGCACCGAGTCGGTG
CTTTTTTGTTTTAGAGCTAGAAATAGCAAGTTAAAATAAGGCTAGTCCGTTTTTAGCGCGTGCGCCAATT
CTGCAGACAAATGGCTCTAGAGGTACCCGTTACATAACTTACGGTAAATGGCCCGCCTGGCTGACCGCCC
AACGACCCCCGCCCATTGACGTCAATAGTAACGCCAATAGGGACTTTCCATTGACGTCAATGGGTGGAGT
ATTTACGGTAAACTGCCCACTTGGCAGTACATCAAGTGTATCATATGCCAAGTACGCCCCCTATTGACGT
CAATGACGGTAAATGGCCCGCCTGGCATTGTGCCCAGTACATGACCTTATGGGACTTTCCTACTTGGCAG
TACATCTACGTATTAGTCATCGCTATTACCATGGTCGAGGTGAGCCCCACGTTCTGCTTCACTCTCCCCA
TCTCCCCCCCCTCCCCACCCCCAATTTTGTATTTATTTATTTTTTAATTATTTTGTGCAGCGATGGGGGC
GGGGGGGGGGGGGGGGCGCGCGCCAGGCGGGGCGGGGCGGGGCGAGGGGCGGGGCGGGGCGAGGCGGAGA
GGTGCGGCGGCAGCCAATCAGAGCGGCGCGCTCCGAAAGTTTCCTTTTATGGCGAGGCGGCGGCGGCGGC
GGCCCTATAAAAAGCGAAGCGCGCGGCGGGCGGGAGTCGCTGCGACGCTGCCTTCGCCCCGTGCCCCGCT
CCGCCGCCGCCTCGCGCCGCCCGCCCCGGCTCTGACTGACCGCGTTACTCCCACAGGTGAGCGGGCGGGA
CGGCCCTTCTCCTCCGGGCTGTAATTAGCTGAGCAAGAGGTAAGGGTTTAAGGGATGGTTGGTTGGTGGG
GTATTAATGTTTAATTACCTGGAGCACCTGCCTGAAATCACTTTTTTTCAGGTTGGACCGGTGCCACCAT
GGACTATAAGGACCACGACGGAGACTACAAGGATCATGATATTGATTACAAAGACGATGACGATAAGATG
GCCCCAAAGAAGAAGCGGAAGGTCGGTATCCACGGAGTCCCAGCAGCCGACAAGAAGTACAGCATCGGCC
TGGACATCGGCACCAACTCTGTGGGCTGGGCCGTGATCACCGACGAGTACAAGGTGCCCAGCAAGAAATT
CAAGGTGCTGGGCAACACCGACCGGCACAGCATCAAGAAGAACCTGATCGGAGCCCTGCTGTTCGACAGC
GGCGAAACAGCCGAGGCCACCCGGCTGAAGAGAACCGCCAGAAGAAGATACACCAGACGGAAGAACCGGA
TCTGCTATCTGCAAGAGATCTTCAGCAACGAGATGGCCAAGGTGGACGACAGCTTCTTCCACAGACTGGA
AGAGTCCTTCCTGGTGGAAGAGGATAAGAAGCACGAGCGGCACCCCATCTTCGGCAACATCGTGGACGAG
GTGGCCTACCACGAGAAGTACCCCACCATCTACCACCTGAGAAAGAAACTGGTGGACAGCACCGACAAGG
CCGACCTGCGGCTGATCTATCTGGCCCTGGCCCACATGATCAAGTTCCGGGGCCACTTCCTGATCGAGGG
CGACCTGAACCCCGACAACAGCGACGTGGACAAGCTGTTCATCCAGCTGGTGCAGACCTACAACCAGCTG
TTCGAGGAAAACCCCATCAACGCCAGCGGCGTGGACGCCAAGGCCATCCTGTCTGCCAGACTGAGCAAGA
GCAGACGGCTGGAAAATCTGATCGCCCAGCTGCCCGGCGAGAAGAAGAATGGCCTGTTCGGAAACCTGAT
TGCCCTGAGCCTGGGCCTGACCCCCAACTTCAAGAGCAACTTCGACCTGGCCGAGGATGCCAAACTGCAG
CTGAGCAAGGACACCTACGACGACGACCTGGACAACCTGCTGGCCCAGATCGGCGACCAGTACGCCGACC
TGTTTCTGGCCGCCAAGAACCTGTCCGACGCCATCCTGCTGAGCGACATCCTGAGAGTGAACACCGAGAT
CACCAAGGCCCCCCTGAGCGCCTCTATGATCAAGAGATACGACGAGCACCACCAGGACCTGACCCTGCTG
AAAGCTCTCGTGCGGCAGCAGCTGCCTGAGAAGTACAAAGAGATTTTCTTCGACCAGAGCAAGAACGGCT
ACGCCGGCTACATTGACGGCGGAGCCAGCCAGGAAGAGTTCTACAAGTTCATCAAGCCCATCCTGGAAAA
GATGGACGGCACCGAGGAACTGCTCGTGAAGCTGAACAGAGAGGACCTGCTGCGGAAGCAGCGGACCTTC
GACAACGGCAGCATCCCCCACCAGATCCACCTGGGAGAGCTGCACGCCATTCTGCGGCGGCAGGAAGATT
TTTACCCATTCCTGAAGGACAACCGGGAAAAGATCGAGAAGATCCTGACCTTCCGCATCCCCTACTACGT
GGGCCCTCTGGCCAGGGGAAACAGCAGATTCGCCTGGATGACCAGAAAGAGCGAGGAAACCATCACCCCC
TGGAACTTCGAGGAAGTGGTGGACAAGGGCGCTTCCGCCCAGAGCTTCATCGAGCGGATGACCAACTTCG
ATAAGAACCTGCCCAACGAGAAGGTGCTGCCCAAGCACAGCCTGCTGTACGAGTACTTCACCGTGTATAA
CGAGCTGACCAAAGTGAAATACGTGACCGAGGGAATGAGAAAGCCCGCCTTCCTGAGCGGCGAGCAGAAA
AAGGCCATCGTGGACCTGCTGTTCAAGACCAACCGGAAAGTGACCGTGAAGCAGCTGAAAGAGGACTACT
TCAAGAAAATCGAGTGCTTCGACTCCGTGGAAATCTCCGGCGTGGAAGATCGGTTCAACGCCTCCCTGGG
CACATACCACGATCTGCTGAAAATTATCAAGGACAAGGACTTCCTGGACAATGAGGAAAACGAGGACATT
CTGGAAGATATCGTGCTGACCCTGACACTGTTTGAGGACAGAGAGATGATCGAGGAACGGCTGAAAACCT
ATGCCCACCTGTTCGACGACAAAGTGATGAAGCAGCTGAAGCGGCGGAGATACACCGGCTGGGGCAGGCT
GAGCCGGAAGCTGATCAACGGCATCCGGGACAAGCAGTCCGGCAAGACAATCCTGGATTTCCTGAAGTCC
GACGGCTTCGCCAACAGAAACTTCATGCAGCTGATCCACGACGACAGCCTGACCTTTAAAGAGGACATCC
AGAAAGCCCAGGTGTCCGGCCAGGGCGATAGCCTGCACGAGCACATTGCCAATCTGGCCGGCAGCCCCGC
CATTAAGAAGGGCATCCTGCAGACAGTGAAGGTGGTGGACGAGCTCGTGAAAGTGATGGGCCGGCACAAG
CCCGAGAACATCGTGATCGAAATGGCCAGAGAGAACCAGACCACCCAGAAGGGACAGAAGAACAGCCGCG
AGAGAATGAAGCGGATCGAAGAGGGCATCAAAGAGCTGGGCAGCCAGATCCTGAAAGAACACCCCGTGGA
AAACACCCAGCTGCAGAACGAGAAGCTGTACCTGTACTACCTGCAGAATGGGCGGGATATGTACGTGGAC
CAGGAACTGGACATCAACCGGCTGTCCGACTACGATGTGGACCATATCGTGCCTCAGAGCTTTCTGAAGG
ACGACTCCATCGACAACAAGGTGCTGACCAGAAGCGACAAGAACCGGGGCAAGAGCGACAACGTGCCCTC
CGAAGAGGTCGTGAAGAAGATGAAGAACTACTGGCGGCAGCTGCTGAACGCCAAGCTGATTACCCAGAGA
AAGTTCGACAATCTGACCAAGGCCGAGAGAGGCGGCCTGAGCGAACTGGATAAGGCCGGCTTCATCAAGA
GACAGCTGGTGGAAACCCGGCAGATCACAAAGCACGTGGCACAGATCCTGGACTCCCGGATGAACACTAA
GTACGACGAGAATGACAAGCTGATCCGGGAAGTGAAAGTGATCACCCTGAAGTCCAAGCTGGTGTCCGAT
TTCCGGAAGGATTTCCAGTTTTACAAAGTGCGCGAGATCAACAACTACCACCACGCCCACGACGCCTACC
TGAACGCCGTCGTGGGAACCGCCCTGATCAAAAAGTACCCTAAGCTGGAAAGCGAGTTCGTGTACGGCGA
CTACAAGGTGTACGACGTGCGGAAGATGATCGCCAAGAGCGAGCAGGAAATCGGCAAGGCTACCGCCAAG
TACTTCTTCTACAGCAACATCATGAACTTTTTCAAGACCGAGATTACCCTGGCCAACGGCGAGATCCGGA
AGCGGCCTCTGATCGAGACAAACGGCGAAACCGGGGAGATCGTGTGGGATAAGGGCCGGGATTTTGCCAC
CGTGCGGAAAGTGCTGAGCATGCCCCAAGTGAATATCGTGAAAAAGACCGAGGTGCAGACAGGCGGCTTC
AGCAAAGAGTCTATCCTGCCCAAGAGGAACAGCGATAAGCTGATCGCCAGAAAGAAGGACTGGGACCCTA
AGAAGTACGGCGGCTTCGACAGCCCCACCGTGGCCTATTCTGTGCTGGTGGTGGCCAAAGTGGAAAAGGG
CAAGTCCAAGAAACTGAAGAGTGTGAAAGAGCTGCTGGGGATCACCATCATGGAAAGAAGCAGCTTCGAG
AAGAATCCCATCGACTTTCTGGAAGCCAAGGGCTACAAAGAAGTGAAAAAGGACCTGATCATCAAGCTGC
CTAAGTACTCCCTGTTCGAGCTGGAAAACGGCCGGAAGAGAATGCTGGCCTCTGCCGGCGAACTGCAGAA
GGGAAACGAACTGGCCCTGCCCTCCAAATATGTGAACTTCCTGTACCTGGCCAGCCACTATGAGAAGCTG
AAGGGCTCCCCCGAGGATAATGAGCAGAAACAGCTGTTTGTGGAACAGCACAAGCACTACCTGGACGAGA
TCATCGAGCAGATCAGCGAGTTCTCCAAGAGAGTGATCCTGGCCGACGCTAATCTGGACAAAGTGCTGTC
CGCCTACAACAAGCACCGGGATAAGCCCATCAGAGAGCAGGCCGAGAATATCATCCACCTGTTTACCCTG
ACCAATCTGGGAGCCCCTGCCGCCTTCAAGTACTTTGACACCACCATCGACCGGAAGAGGTACACCAGCA
CCAAAGAGGTGCTGGACGCCACCCTGATCCACCAGAGCATCACCGGCCTGTACGAGACACGGATCGACCT
GTCTCAGCTGGGAGGCGACAAAAGGCCGGCGGCCACGAAAAAGGCCGGCCAGGCAAAAAAGAAAAAGCTT
GAGGGCAGAGGAAGTCTGCTAACATGCGGTGACGTGGAGGAGAATCCCGGCCCTGCTAGCATGGTGAGCA
AGGGCGAGGAGGATAACATGGCCATCATCAAGGAGTTCATGCGCTTCAAGGTGCACATGGAGGGCTCCGT
GAACGGCCACGAGTTCGAGATCGAGGGCGAGGGCGAGGGCCGCCCCTACGAGGGCACCCAGACCGCCAAG
CTGAAGGTGACCAAGGGTGGCCCCCTGCCCTTCGCCTGGGACATCCTGTCCCCTCAGTTCATGTACGGCT
CCAAGGCCTACGTGAAGCACCCCGCCGACATCCCCGACTACTTGAAGCTGTCCTTCCCCGAGGGCTTCAA
GTGGGAGCGCGTGATGAACTTCGAGGACGGCGGCGTGGTGACCGTGACCCAGGACTCCTCCCTGCAGGAC
GGCGAGTTCATCTACAAGGTGAAGCTGCGCGGCACCAACTTCCCCTCAGACGGCCCCGTAATGCAGAAGA
AAACCATGGGCTGGGAGGCCTCCTCCGAGCGGATGTACCCCGAGGACGGCGCCCTGAAGGGCGAGATCAA
GCAGAGGCTGAAGCTGAAGGACGGCGGCCACTACGACGCTGAGGTCAAGACCACCTACAAGGCCAAGAAG
CCCGTGCAGCTGCCCGGCGCCTACAACGTCAACATCAAGTTGGACATCACCTCCCACAACGAGGACTACA
CCATCGTGGAACAGTACGAACGCGCCGAGGGCCGCCACTCCACCGGCGGCATGGACGAGCTGTACAAGTA
AGAATTCCTAGAGCTCGCTGATCAGCCTCGACTGTGCCTTCTAGTTGCCAGCCATCTGTTGTTTGCCCCT
CCCCCGTGCCTTCCTTGACCCTGGAAGGTGCCACTCCCACTGTCCTTTCCTAATAAAATGAGGAAATTGC
ATCGCATTGTCTGAGTAGGTGTCATTCTATTCTGGGGGGTGGGGTGGGGCAGGACAGCAAGGGGGAGGAT
TGGGAAGAGAATAGCAGGCATGCTGGGGAGCGGCCGCAGGAACCCCTAGTGATGGAGTTGGCCACTCCCT
CTCTGCGCGCTCGCTCGCTCACTGAGGCCGGGCGACCAAAGGTCGCCCGACGCCCGGGCTTTGCCCGGGC
GGCCTCAGTGAGCGAGCGAGCGCGCAGCTGCCTGCAGGGGCGCCTGATGCGGTATTTTCTCCTTACGCAT
CTGTGCGGTATTTCACACCGCATA
[142 nt withheld, positions 6745-6886]
C
[141 nt withheld, positions 6888-7028]
CCTTTGACGTTGGAGTCCACGTTCTTT
[37 nt withheld, positions 7056-7092]
ACCCTATCTCGGGCTATTCTTTTGATTTATAAGGGATTTTGCCGATTTCGGCCTATTGGTTAAAAAATGA
GCTGATTTAACAAAAATTTAACGCGAATTTTAACAAAATATTAACGTTTACAATTTTATGGTGCACTCTC
AGTACAATCTGCTCTGATGCCGCATAGTTAAGCCAGCCCCGACACCCGCCAACACCCGCTGACGCGCCCT
GACGGGCTTGTCTGCTCCCGGCATCCGCTTACAGACAAGCTGTGACCGTCTCCGGGAGCTGCATGTGTCA
GAGGTTTTCACCGTCATCACCGAAACGCGCGAGACGAAAGGGCCTCGTGATACGCCTATTTTTATAGGTT
AATGTCATGATAATAATGGTTTCTTAGACGTCAGGTGGCACTTTTCGGGGAAATGTGCGCGGAACCCCTA
TTTGTTTATTTTTCTAAATACATTCAAATATGTATCCGCTCATGAGACAATAACCCTGATAAATGCTTCA
ATAATATTGAAAAAGGAAGAGTATGAGTATTCAACATTTCCGTGTCGCCCTTATTCCCTTTTTTGCGGCA
TTTTGCCTTCCTGTTTTTGCTCACCCAGAAACGCTGGTGAAAGTAAAAGATGCTGAAGATCAGTTGGGTG
CACGAGTGGGTTACATCGAACTGGATCTCAACAGCGGTAAGATCCTTGAGAGTTTTCGCCCCGAAGAACG
TTTTCCAATGATGAGCACTTTTAAAGTTCTGCTATGTGGCGCGGTATTATCCCGTATTGACGCCGGGCAA
GAGCAACTCGGTCGCCGCATACACTATTCTCAGAATGACTTGGTTGAGTACTCACCAGTCACAGAAAAGC
ATCTTACGGATGGCATGACAGTAAGAGAATTATGCAGTGCTGCCATAACCATGAGTGATAACACTGCGGC
CAACTTACTTCTGACAACGATCGGAGGACCGAAGGAGCTAACCGCTTTTTTGCACAACATGGGGGATCAT
GTAACTCGCCTTGATCGTTGGGAACCGGAGCTGAATGAAGCCATACCAAACGACGAGCGTGACACCACGA
TGCCTGTAGCAATGGCAACAACGTTGCGCAAACTATTAACTGGCGAACTACTTACTCTAGCTTCCCGGCA
ACAATTAATAGACTGGATGGAGGCGGATAAAGTTGCAGGACCACTTCTGCGCTCGGCCCTTCCGGCTGGC
TGGTTTATTGCTGATAAATCTGGAGCCGGTGAGCGTGGAAGCCGCGGTATCATTGCAGCACTGGGGCCAG
ATGGTAAGCCCTCCCGTATCGTAGTTATCTACACGACGGGGAGTCAGGCAACTATGGATGAACGAAATAG
ACAGATCGCTGAGATAGGTGCCTCACTGATTAAGCATTGGTAACTGTCAGACCAAGTTTACTCATATATA
CTTTAGATTGATTTAAAACTTCATTTTTAATTTAAAAGGATCTAGGTGAAGATCCTTTTTGATAATCTCA
TGACCAAAATCCCTTAACGTGAGTTTTCGTTCCACTGAGCGTCAGACCCCGTAGAAAAGATCAAAGGATC
TTCTTGAGATCCTTTTTTTCTGCGCGTAATCTGCTGCTTGCAAACAAAAAAACCACCGCTACCAGCGGTG
GTTTGTTTGCCGGATCAAGAGCTACCAACTCTTTTTCCGAAGGTAACTGGCTTCAGCAGAGCGCAGATAC
CAAATACTGTCCTTCTAGTGTAGCCGTAGTTAGGCCACCACTTCAAGAACTCTGTAGCACCGCCTACATA
CCTCGCTCTGCTAATCCTGTTACCAGTGGCTGCTGCCAGTGGCGATAAGTCGTGTCTTACCGGGTTGGAC
TCAAGACGATAGTTACCGGATAAGGCGCAGCGGTCGGGCTGAACGGGGGGTTCGTGCACACAGCCCAGCT
TGGAGCGAACGACCTACACCGAACTGAGATACCTACAGCGTGAGCTATGAGAAAGCGCCACGCTTCCCGA
AGGGAGAAAGGCGGACAGGTATCCGGTAAGCGGCAGGGTCGGAACAGGAGAGCGCACGAGGGAGCTTCCA
GGGGGAAACGCCTGGTATCTTTATAGTCCTGTCGGGTTTCGCCACCTCTGACTTGAGCGTCGATTTTTGT
GATGCTCGTCAGGGGGGCGGAGCCTATGGAAAAACGCCAGCAACGCGGCCTTTTTACGGTTCCTGGCCTT
TTGCTGGCCTTTTGCTCACATGT
Features (pLannotate 1.2.2; 19 found; start..end, strand, type, name):
      7..247     +  promoter       U6 promoter: RNA polymerase III promoter for human U6 snRNA
    276..351     +  misc_RNA       gRNA scaffold: guide RNA scaffold for the Streptococcus pyogenes CRISPR/Cas9 system
    358..401     +  misc_RNA       gRNA scaffold (fragment): guide RNA scaffold for the Streptococcus pyogenes CRISPR/Cas9 system
    448..733     +  enhancer       CMV enhancer: human cytomegalovirus immediate early enhancer; contains an 18-bp deletion relative to the standard CMV enhancer
    735..1012    +  promoter       chicken β-actin promoter: No description available
   1013..1241    +  intron         hybrid intron: hybrid between chicken β-actin (CBA) and minute virus of mice (MMV) introns (Gray et al., 2011)
   1379..2980    +  CDS            Cas9(N): N-terminal portion of Streptococcus pyogenes Cas9 (Zetsche et al., 2015)
   2981..5479    +  CDS            Cas9(C): C-terminal portion of Streptococcus pyogenes Cas9 (Zetsche et al., 2015)
   5480..5527    +  CDS            nucleoplasmin NLS: bipartite nuclear localization signal from nucleoplasmin
   5591..6298    +  CDS            mCherry: mCherry is a basic (constitutively fluorescent) red fluorescent protein published in 2004, derived from Discosoma sp.. It is reported to be a very rapidly-maturing monomer with low acid sensitivity.
   6332..6443    +  polyA_signal   bGH poly(A) signal: bovine growth hormone polyadenylation signal
   6548..6688    +  repeat_region  AAV2 ITR: inverted terminal repeat of adeno-associated virus serotype 2 inverted
   6693..6744    -  misc_feature   bom (fragment): basis of mobility region from pBR322
   6763..7143    +  rep_origin     M13 ori (sequence partly withheld): M13 bacteriophage origin of replication; arrow indicates direction of (+) strand synthesis
   7219..7268    -  misc_feature   bom (fragment): basis of mobility region from pBR322
   7370..7405    -  CDS            rop (fragment): Rop protein, which maintains plasmids at low copy number; rop
   7500..7604    +  promoter       AmpR promoter: bla
   7605..8465    +  CDS            AmpR: β-lactamase; bla; confers resistance to ampicillin, carbenicillin, and related antibiotics
   8636..9224    +  rep_origin     ori: high-copy-number ColE1/pMB1/pBR322/pUC origin of replication
