>Addgene plasmid #135012 | pU6-(BsaI)_CBh-Cas9-T2A-mCherry | addgene full sequence | sequence record 267596 | Addgene NGS Result
NSMGCGCCAGGCGGGGCGGGGCGGGGCGAGGGGCGGGGCGGGGCGAGGCGGAGAGGTGCGGCGGCAGCCA
ATCAGAGCGGCGCGCTCCGAAAGTTTCCTTTTATGGCGAGGCGGCGGCGGCGGCGGCCCTATAAAAAGCG
AAGCGCGCGGCGGGCGGGAGTCGCTGCGCGCTGCCTTCGCCCCGTGCCCCGCTCCGCCGCCGCCTCGCGC
CGCCCGCCCCGGCTCTGACTGACCGCGTTACTCCCACAGGTGAGCGGGCGGGACGGCCCTTCTCCTCCGG
GCTGTAATTAGCTGAGCAAGAGGTAAGGGTTTAAGGGATGGTTGGTTGGTGGGGTATTAATGTTTAATTA
CCTGGAGCACCTGCCTGAAATCACTTTTTTTCAGGTTGGACCGGTGCCACCATGGACTATAAGGACCACG
ACGGAGACTACAAGGATCATGATATTGATTACAAAGACGATGACGATAAGATGGCCCCAAAGAAGAAGCG
GAAGGTCGGTATCCACGGAGTCCCAGCAGCCGACAAGAAGTACAGCATCGGCCTGGACATCGGCACCAAC
TCTGTGGGCTGGGCCGTGATCACCGACGAGTACAAGGTGCCCAGCAAGAAATTCAAGGTGCTGGGCAACA
CCGACCGGCACAGCATCAAGAAGAACCTGATCGGAGCCCTGCTGTTCGACAGCGGCGAAACAGCCGAGGC
CACCCGGCTGAAGAGAACCGCCAGAAGAAGATACACCAGACGGAAGAACCGGATCTGCTATCTGCAAGAG
ATCTTCAGCAACGAGATGGCCAAGGTGGACGACAGCTTCTTCCACAGACTGGAAGAGTCCTTCCTGGTGG
AAGAGGATAAGAAGCACGAGCGGCACCCCATCTTCGGCAACATCGTGGACGAGGTGGCCTACCACGAGAA
GTACCCCACCATCTACCACCTGAGAAAGAAACTGGTGGACAGCACCGACAAGGCCGACCTGCGGCTGATC
TATCTGGCCCTGGCCCACATGATCAAGTTCCGGGGCCACTTCCTGATCGAGGGCGACCTGAACCCCGACA
ACAGCGACGTGGACAAGCTGTTCATCCAGCTGGTGCAGACCTACAACCAGCTGTTCGAGGAAAACCCCAT
CAACGCCAGCGGCGTGGACGCCAAGGCCATCCTGTCTGCCAGACTGAGCAAGAGCAGACGGCTGGAAAAT
CTGATCGCCCAGCTGCCCGGCGAGAAGAAGAATGGCCTGTTCGGAAACCTGATTGCCCTGAGCCTGGGCC
TGACCCCCAACTTCAAGAGCAACTTCGACCTGGCCGAGGATGCCAAACTGCAGCTGAGCAAGGACACCTA
CGACGACGACCTGGACAACCTGCTGGCCCAGATCGGCGACCAGTACGCCGACCTGTTTCTGGCCGCCAAG
AACCTGTCCGACGCCATCCTGCTGAGCGACATCCTGAGAGTGAACACCGAGATCACCAAGGCCCCCCTGA
GCGCCTCTATGATCAAGAGATACGACGAGCACCACCAGGACCTGACCCTGCTGAAAGCTCTCGTGCGGCA
GCAGCTGCCTGAGAAGTACAAAGAGATTTTCTTCGACCAGAGCAAGAACGGCTACGCCGGCTACATTGAC
GGCGGAGCCAGCCAGGAAGAGTTCTACAAGTTCATCAAGCCCATCCTGGAAAAGATGGACGGCACCGAGG
AACTGCTCGTGAAGCTGAACAGAGAGGACCTGCTGCGGAAGCAGCGGACCTTCGACAACGGCAGCATCCC
CCACCAGATCCACCTGGGAGAGCTGCACGCCATTCTGCGGCGGCAGGAAGATTTTTACCCATTCCTGAAG
GACAACCGGGAAAAGATCGAGAAGATCCTGACCTTCCGCATCCCCTACTACGTGGGCCCTCTGGCCAGGG
GAAACAGCAGATTCGCCTGGATGACCAGAAAGAGCGAGGAAACCATCACCCCCTGGAACTTCGAGGAAGT
GGTGGACAAGGGCGCTTCCGCCCAGAGCTTCATCGAGCGGATGACCAACTTCGATAAGAACCTGCCCAAC
GAGAAGGTGCTGCCCAAGCACAGCCTGCTGTACGAGTACTTCACCGTGTATAACGAGCTGACCAAAGTGA
AATACGTGACCGAGGGAATGAGAAAGCCCGCCTTCCTGAGCGGCGAGCAGAAAAAGGCCATCGTGGACCT
GCTGTTCAAGACCAACCGGAAAGTGACCGTGAAGCAGCTGAAAGAGGACTACTTCAAGAAAATCGAGTGC
TTCGACTCCGTGGAAATCTCCGGCGTGGAAGATCGGTTCAACGCCTCCCTGGGCACATACCACGATCTGC
TGAAAATTATCAAGGACAAGGACTTCCTGGACAATGAGGAAAACGAGGACATTCTGGAAGATATCGTGCT
GACCCTGACACTGTTTGAGGACAGAGAGATGATCGAGGAACGGCTGAAAACCTATGCCCACCTGTTCGAC
GACAAAGTGATGAAGCAGCTGAAGCGGCGGAGATACACCGGCTGGGGCAGGCTGAGCCGGAAGCTGATCA
ACGGCATCCGGGACAAGCAGTCCGGCAAGACAATCCTGGATTTCCTGAAGTCCGACGGCTTCGCCAACAG
AAACTTCATGCAGCTGATCCACGACGACAGCCTGACCTTTAAAGAGGACATCCAGAAAGCCCAGGTGTCC
GGCCAGGGCGATAGCCTGCACGAGCACATTGCCAATCTGGCCGGCAGCCCCGCCATTAAGAAGGGCATCC
TGCAGACAGTGAAGGTGGTGGACGAGCTCGTGAAAGTGATGGGCCGGCACAAGCCCGAGAACATCGTGAT
CGAAATGGCCAGAGAGAACCAGACCACCCAGAAGGGACAGAAGAACAGCCGCGAGAGAATGAAGCGGATC
GAAGAGGGCATCAAAGAGCTGGGCAGCCAGATCCTGAAAGAACACCCCGTGGAAAACACCCAGCTGCAGA
ACGAGAAGCTGTACCTGTACTACCTGCAGAATGGGCGGGATATGTACGTGGACCAGGAACTGGACATCAA
CCGGCTGTCCGACTACGATGTGGACCATATCGTGCCTCAGAGCTTTCTGAAGGACGACTCCATCGACAAC
AAGGTGCTGACCAGAAGCGACAAGAACCGGGGCAAGAGCGACAACGTGCCCTCCGAAGAGGTCGTGAAGA
AGATGAAGAACTACTGGCGGCAGCTGCTGAACGCCAAGCTGATTACCCAGAGAAAGTTCGACAATCTGAC
CAAGGCCGAGAGAGGCGGCCTGAGCGAACTGGATAAGGCCGGCTTCATCAAGAGACAGCTGGTGGAAACC
CGGCAGATCACAAAGCACGTGGCACAGATCCTGGACTCCCGGATGAACACTAAGTACGACGAGAATGACA
AGCTGATCCGGGAAGTGAAAGTGATCACCCTGAAGTCCAAGCTGGTGTCCGATTTCCGGAAGGATTTCCA
GTTTTACAAAGTGCGCGAGATCAACAACTACCACCACGCCCACGACGCCTACCTGAACGCCGTCGTGGGA
ACCGCCCTGATCAAAAAGTACCCTAAGCTGGAAAGCGAGTTCGTGTACGGCGACTACAAGGTGTACGACG
TGCGGAAGATGATCGCCAAGAGCGAGCAGGAAATCGGCAAGGCTACCGCCAAGTACTTCTTCTACAGCAA
CATCATGAACTTTTTCAAGACCGAGATTACCCTGGCCAACGGCGAGATCCGGAAGCGGCCTCTGATCGAG
ACAAACGGCGAAACCGGGGAGATCGTGTGGGATAAGGGCCGGGATTTTGCCACCGTGCGGAAAGTGCTGA
GCATGCCCCAAGTGAATATCGTGAAAAAGACCGAGGTGCAGACAGGCGGCTTCAGCAAAGAGTCTATCCT
GCCCAAGAGGAACAGCGATAAGCTGATCGCCAGAAAGAAGGACTGGGACCCTAAGAAGTACGGCGGCTTC
GACAGCCCCACCGTGGCCTATTCTGTGCTGGTGGTGGCCAAAGTGGAAAAGGGCAAGTCCAAGAAACTGA
AGAGTGTGAAAGAGCTGCTGGGGATCACCATCATGGAAAGAAGCAGCTTCGAGAAGAATCCCATCGACTT
TCTGGAAGCCAAGGGCTACAAAGAAGTGAAAAAGGACCTGATCATCAAGCTGCCTAAGTACTCCCTGTTC
GAGCTGGAAAACGGCCGGAAGAGAATGCTGGCCTCTGCCGGCGAACTGCAGAAGGGAAACGAACTGGCCC
TGCCCTCCAAATATGTGAACTTCCTGTACCTGGCCAGCCACTATGAGAAGCTGAAGGGCTCCCCCGAGGA
TAATGAGCAGAAACAGCTGTTTGTGGAACAGCACAAGCACTACCTGGACGAGATCATCGAGCAGATCAGC
GAGTTCTCCAAGAGAGTGATCCTGGCCGACGCTAATCTGGACAAAGTGCTGTCCGCCTACAACAAGCACC
GGGATAAGCCCATCAGAGAGCAGGCCGAGAATATCATCCACCTGTTTACCCTGACCAATCTGGGAGCCCC
TGCCGCCTTCAAGTACTTTGACACCACCATCGACCGGAAGAGGTACACCAGCACCAAAGAGGTGCTGGAC
GCCACCCTGAYCCACCAGAGCATCACCGGCCTGTACGAGACACGGATCGACCTGTCTCAGCTGGGAGGCG
ACAAAAGGCCGGCGGCCACGAAAAAGGCCGGCCAGGCAAAAAAGAAAAAGCTTGAGGGCAGAGGAAGTCT
GCTAACATGCGGTGACGTGGAGGAGAATCCCGGCCCTGCTAGCATGGTGAGCAAGGGCGAGGAGGATAAC
ATGGCCATCATCAAGGAGTTCATGCGCTTCAAGGTGCACATGGAGGGCTCCGTGAACGGCCACGAGTTCG
AGATCGAGGGCGAGGGCGAGGGCCGCCCCTACGAGGGCACCCAGACCGCCAAGCTGAAGGTGACCAAGGG
TGGCCCCCTGCCCTTCGCCTGGGACATCCTGTCCCCTCAGTTCATGTACGGCTCCAAGGCCTACGTGAAG
CACCCCGCCGACATCCCCGACTACTTGAAGCTGTCCTTCCCCGAGGGCTTCAAGTGGGAGCGCGTGATGA
ACTTCGAGGACGGCGGCGTGGTGACCGTGACCCAGGACTCCTCCCTGCAGGACGGCGAGTTCATCTACAA
GGTGAAGCTGCGCGGCACCAACTTCCCCTCAGACGGCCCCGTAATGCAGAAGAAAACCATGGGCTGGGAG
GCCTCCTCCGAGCGGATGTACCCCGAGGACGGCGCCCTGAAGGGCGAGATCAAGCAGAGGCTGAAGCTGA
AGGACGGCGGCCACTACGACGCTGAGGTCAAGACCACCTACAAGGCCAAGAAGCCCGTGCAGCTGCCCGG
CGCCTACAACGTCAACATCAAGTTGGACATCACCTCCCACAACGAGGACTACACCATCGTGGAACAGTAC
GAACGCGCCGAGGGCCGCCACTCCACCGGCGGCATGGACGAGCTGTACAAGTAAGAATTCCTAGAGCTCG
CTGATCAGCCTCGACTGTGCCTTCTAGTTGCCAGCCATCTGTTGTTTGCCCCTCCCCCGTGCCTTCCTTG
ACCCTGGAAGGTGCCACTCCCACTGTCCTTTCCTAATAAAATGAGGAAATTGCATCGCATTGTCTGAGTA
GGTGTCATTCTATTCTGGGGGGTGGGGTGGGGCAGGACAGCAAGGGGGAGGATTGGGAAGAGAATAGCAG
GCATGCTGGGGAGCGGCCGCAGGAACCCCTAGTGATGGAGTTGGCCACTCCCTCTCTGCGCGCTCGCTCG
CTCACTGAGGCCGGGCGACCAAAGGTCGCCCGACGCCCGGGCTTTGCCCGGGCGGCCTCAGTGAGCGAGC
GAGCGCGCAGCTGCCTGCAGGGGCGCCTGATGCGGTATTTTCTCCTTACGCATCTGTGCGGTATTTCACA
CCGCATA
[95 nt withheld, positions 5888-5982]
T
[46 nt withheld, positions 5984-6029]
C
[141 nt withheld, positions 6031-6171]
CCTTTGACGTTGGAGTCCACGTTCTTT
[37 nt withheld, positions 6199-6235]
ACTCTATCTCGGGCTATTCTTTTGATTTATAAGGGATTTTGCCGATTTCGGTCTATTGGTTAAAAAATGA
GCTGATTTAACAAAAATTTAACGCGAATTTTAACAAAATATTAACGTTTACAATTTTATGGTGCACTCTC
AGTACAATCTGCTCTGATGCCGCATAGTTAAGCCAGCCCCGACACCCGCCAACACCCGCTGACGCGCCCT
GACGGGCTTGTCTGCTCCCGGCATCCGCTTACAGACAAGCTGTGACCGTCTCCGGGAGCTGCATGTGTCA
GAGGTTTTCACCGTCATCACCGAAACGCGCGAGACGAAAGGGCCTCGTGATACGCCTATTTTTATAGGTT
AATGTCATGATAATAATGGTTTCTTAGACGTCAGGTGGCACTTTTCGGGGAAATGTGCGCGGAACCCCTA
TTTGTTTATTTTTCTAAATACATTCAAATATGTATCCGCTCATGAGACAATAACCCTGATAAATGCTTCA
ATAATATTGAAAAAGGAAGAGTATGAGTATTCAACATTTCCGTGTCGCCCTTATTCCCTTTTTTGCGGCA
TTTTGCCTTCCTGTTTTTGCTCACCCAGAAACGCTGGTGAAAGTAAAAGATGCTGAAGATCAGTTGGGTG
CACGAGTGGGTTACATCGAACTGGATCTCAACAGCGGTAAGATCCTTGAGAGTTTTCGCCCCGAAGAACG
TTTTCCAATGATGAGCACTTTTAAAGTTCTGCTATGTGGCGCGGTATTATCCCGTATTGACGCCGGGCAA
GAGCAACTCGGTCGCCGCATACACTATTCTCAGAATGACTTGGTTGAGTACTCACCAGTCACAGAAAAGC
ATCTTACGGATGGCATGACAGTAAGAGAATTATGCAGTGCTGCCATAACCATGAGTGATAACACTGCGGC
CAACTTACTTCTGACAACGATCGGAGGACCGAAGGAGCTAACCGCTTTTTTGCACAACATGGGGGATCAT
GTAACTCGCCTTGATCGTTGGGAACCGGAGCTGAATGAAGCCATACCAAACGACGAGCGTGACACCACGA
TGCCTGTAGCAATGGCAACAACGTTGCGCAAACTATTAACTGGCGAACTACTTACTCTAGCTTCCCGGCA
ACAATTAATAGACTGGATGGAGGCGGATAAAGTTGCAGGACCACTTCTGCGCTCGGCCCTTCCGGCTGGC
TGGTTTATTGCTGATAAATCTGGAGCCGGTGAGCGTGGAAGCCGCGGTATCATTGCAGCACTGGGGCCAG
ATGGTAAGCCCTCCCGTATCGTAGTTATCTACACGACGGGGAGTCAGGCAACTATGGATGAACGAAATAG
ACAGATCGCTGAGATAGGTGCCTCACTGATTAAGCATTGGTAACTGTCAGACCAAGTTTACTCATATATA
CTTTAGATTGATTTAAAACTTCATTTTTAATTTAAAAGGATCTAGGTGAAGATCCTTTTTGATAATCTCA
TGACCAAAATCCCTTAACGTGAGTTTTCGTTCCACTGAGCGTCAGACCCCGTAGAAAAGATCAAAGGATC
TTCTTGAGATCCTTTTTTTCTGCGCGTAATCTGCTGCTTGCAAACAAAAAAACCACCGCTACCAGCGGTG
GTTTGTTTGCCGGATCAAGAGCTACCAACTCTTTTTCCGAAGGTAACTGGCTTCAGCAGAGCGCAGATAC
CAAATACTGTTCTTCTAGTGTAGCCGTAGTTAGGCCACCACTTCAAGAACTCTGTAGCACCGCCTACATA
CCTCGCTCTGCTAATCCTGTTACCAGTGGCTGCTGCCAGTGGCGATAAGTCGTGTCTTACCGGGTTGGAC
TCAAGACGATAGTTACCGGATAAGGCGCAGCGGTCGGGCTGAACGGGGGGTTCGTGCACACAGCCCAGCT
TGGAGCGAACGACCTACACCGAACTGAGATACCTACAGCGTGAGCTATGAGAAAGCGCCACGCTTCCCGA
AGGGAGAAAGGCGGACAGGTATCCGGTAAGCGGCAGGGTCGGAACAGGAGAGCGCACGAGGGAGCTTCCA
GGGGGAAACGCCTGGTATCTTTATAGTCCTGTCGGGTTTCGCCACCTCTGACTTGAGCGTCGATTTTTGT
GATGCTCGTCAGGGGGGCGGAGCCTATGGAAAAACGCCAGCAACGCGGCCTTTTTACGGTTCCTGGCCTT
TTGCTGGCCTTTTGCTCACATGTGAGGGCCTATTTCCCATGATTCCTTCATATTTGCATATACGATACAA
GGCTGTTAGAGAGATAATTGGAATTAATTTGACTGTAAACACAAAGATATTAGTACAAAATACGTGACGT
AGAAAGTAATAATTTCTTGGGTAGTTTGCAGTTTTAAAATTATGTTTTAAAATGGACTATCATATGCTTA
CCGTAACTTGAAAGTATTTCGATTTCTTGGCTTTATATATCTTGTGGAAAGGACGAAACACCGGAGACCT
GTACAGGTCTCTGTTTTAGAGCTAGAAATAGCAAGTTAAAATAAGGCTAGTCCGTTATCAACTTGAAAAA
GTGGCACCGAGTCGGTGCTTTTTTGTTTTAGAGCTAGAAATAGCAAGTTAAAATAAGGCTAGTCCGTTTT
TAGCGCGTGCGCCAATTCTGCAGACAAATGGCTCTAGAGGTACCCGTTACATAACTTACGGTAAATGGCC
CGCCTGGCTGACCGCCCAACGACCCCCGCCCATTGACGTCAATAGTAACGCCAATAGGGACTTTCCATTG
ACGTCAATGGGTGGAGTATTTACGGTAAACTGCCCACTTGGCAGTACATCAAGTGTATCATATGCCAAGT
ACGCCCCCTATTGACGTCAATGACGGTAAATGGCCCGCCTGGCATTGTGCCCAGTACATGACCTTATGGG
ACTTTCCTACTTGGCAGTACATCTACGTATTAGTCATCGCTATTACCATGGTCGAGGTGAGCCCCACGTT
CTGCTTCACTCTCCCCATCTCCCCCCCCTCCCCACCCCCAATTTTGTATTTATTTATTTTTTAATTATTT
TGTGCAGCGATGGGGGCGGGGGGGGGGG
Features (pLannotate 1.2.2; 19 found; start..end, strand, type, name):
    157..384     +  intron         hybrid intron: hybrid between chicken β-actin (CBA) and minute virus of mice (MMV) introns (Gray et al., 2011)
    522..2123    +  CDS            Cas9(N): N-terminal portion of Streptococcus pyogenes Cas9 (Zetsche et al., 2015)
   2124..4622    +  CDS            Cas9(C): C-terminal portion of Streptococcus pyogenes Cas9 (Zetsche et al., 2015)
   4623..4670    +  CDS            nucleoplasmin NLS: bipartite nuclear localization signal from nucleoplasmin
   4734..5441    +  CDS            mCherry: mCherry is a basic (constitutively fluorescent) red fluorescent protein published in 2004, derived from Discosoma sp.. It is reported to be a very rapidly-maturing monomer with low acid sensitivity.
   5475..5586    +  polyA_signal   bGH poly(A) signal: bovine growth hormone polyadenylation signal
   5691..5831    +  repeat_region  AAV2 ITR: inverted terminal repeat of adeno-associated virus serotype 2 inverted
   5836..5887    -  misc_feature   bom (fragment): basis of mobility region from pBR322
   5906..6361    +  rep_origin     f1 ori (sequence partly withheld): f1 bacteriophage origin of replication; arrow indicates direction of (+) strand synthesis
   6362..6411    -  misc_feature   bom (fragment): basis of mobility region from pBR322
   6513..6548    -  CDS            rop (fragment): Rop protein, which maintains plasmids at low copy number; rop
   6643..6747    +  promoter       AmpR promoter: bla
   6748..7608    +  CDS            AmpR: β-lactamase; bla; confers resistance to ampicillin, carbenicillin, and related antibiotics
   7779..8367    +  rep_origin     ori: high-copy-number ColE1/pMB1/pBR322/pUC origin of replication
   8429..8669    +  promoter       U6 promoter: RNA polymerase III promoter for human U6 snRNA
   8698..8773    +  misc_RNA       gRNA scaffold: guide RNA scaffold for the Streptococcus pyogenes CRISPR/Cas9 system
   8780..8823    +  misc_RNA       gRNA scaffold (fragment): guide RNA scaffold for the Streptococcus pyogenes CRISPR/Cas9 system
   8870..9155    +  enhancer       CMV enhancer: human cytomegalovirus immediate early enhancer; contains an 18-bp deletion relative to the standard CMV enhancer
   9157..156     +  promoter       chicken β-actin promoter (across the origin): No description available
