[The description below was written by a language model from this plasmid's Addgene catalogue record and pLannotate feature annotations shown in this document.]
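Description:
pU6-(BsaI)_CBh-Cas9-T2A-mCherry is an all-in-one mammalian CRISPR/Cas9 expression plasmid of about 9.3 kb, derived from pU6-(BbsI)_CBh-Cas9-T2A-mCherry, itself a modification of pX330. It is maintained in E. coli as a high-copy plasmid through a ColE1/pUC-type origin and selected with ampicillin via the β-lactamase gene. The backbone also carries a filamentous phage origin (annotated as f1 or M13 depending on the sequence record), short bom and rop fragments, and a single AAV2 inverted terminal repeat downstream of the expression cassette. This ITR is a remnant of the parental lineage, and one ITR alone does not make a packageable AAV genome.

The plasmid holds two expression units. A human U6 RNA polymerase III promoter drives an S. pyogenes guide RNA scaffold, and annealed spacer oligonucleotides are inserted between the two. The distinguishing change from the parent vectors is that these cloning sites were converted to BsaI, while the sticky ends remain the same, so oligos designed for the parents stay compatible. The second unit uses the CBh promoter, seen in the annotation as a CMV enhancer, chicken β-actin promoter and hybrid CBA/MVM intron. It expresses human codon-optimised SpCas9 with an N-terminal 3xFLAG tag and nuclear localization signals at both ends, the C-terminal one being the nucleoplasmin NLS. Cas9 is followed by a T2A self-cleaving peptide and mCherry, and the transcript ends at a bGH polyadenylation signal. Because T2A yields separate Cas9 and mCherry proteins from one transcript, red fluorescence marks cells expressing the nuclease, allowing transfected cells to be identified or sorted in genome editing experiments. The depositor and sequencing-derived records differ by only a few bases in length and show the same feature layout.
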