Addgene plasmid #135012: pU6-(BsaI)_CBh-Cas9-T2A-mCherry
Purpose: Expression vector for sgRNAs cloned into the BsaI sites and for expression of Cas9 linked to mCherry via a T2A peptide
Depositing lab: Yosef Shaul. Depositing organization: Weizmann Institute of Science. Publication: Recruitment of DNA Repair MRN Complex by Intrinsically Disordered Protein Domain Fused to Cas9 Improves Efficiency of CRISPR-Mediated Genome Editing. Reuven N, Adler J, Broennimann K, Myers N, Shaul Y. Biomolecules. 2019 Oct 8;9(10). pii: biom9100584. doi: 10.3390/biom9100584. PubMed 31597252.
Backbone
  Vector backbone: pU6-(BbsI)_CBh-Cas9-T2A-mCherry (Addgene 64324), modification of pX330 (Addgene 42230)
  Backbone manufacturer: Kuehn lab
  Total vector size (bp): 9285
  Modifications to backbone: Sites for cloning sgRNAs changed to BsaI. Sticky ends for cloning sgRNAs are the same as the original parent vectors.
  Vector type: Mammalian Expression
Growth in bacteria
  Bacterial resistance: Ampicillin, 100 μg/mL
  Growth temperature: 37°C
  Growth strain: NEB Stable
  Copy number: High Copy
Gene/Insert
  Gene/Insert name: humanized S. pyogenes Cas9 (alt names: SpCas9; hSpCas9)
  Species: humanized S. pyogenes
  Insert size (bp): 4272
  Promoter: CBh
  Tag / fusion protein: 3xFLAG (N terminal on insert) (N terminal on insert); 3x Flag (N terminal on insert); NLS (N terminal on insert); NLS (C terminal on insert); T2A-mCherry (C terminal on insert)
  Cloning method: Unknown
  Sequencing primers: 5′ agggatggttggttggtggg
Terms and licenses: Academic/Nonprofit Terms; Industry Terms: Not Available to Industry
How to cite: pU6-(BsaI)_CBh-Cas9-T2A-mCherry was a gift from Yosef Shaul (Addgene plasmid # 135012 ; http://n2t.net/addgene:135012 ; RRID:Addgene_135012)
